Addgene plasmid #118990: pC-KIT8
Purpose: Mutational dissection of the G rich region of the c-kit promoter
Depositing lab: Bjorn Hogberg. Publication: Interplay of Three G-Quadruplex Units in the KIT Promoter. Ducani C, Bernardinelli G, Hogberg B, Keppler BK, Terenzi A. J Am Chem Soc. 2019 Jul 3;141(26):10205-10213. doi: 10.1021/jacs.8b12753. Epub 2019 Jun 20. PubMed 31244182.
Backbone
  Vector backbone: psiCHEK2
  Backbone manufacturer: Promega
  Backbone size w/o insert (bp): 5589
  Vector type: Mammalian Expression
Growth in bacteria
  Bacterial resistance: Ampicillin, 100 μg/mL
  Growth temperature: 37°C
  Growth strain: DH5alpha
  Copy number: High Copy
Gene/Insert
  Gene/Insert name: c-kit proto-oncogene {promoter}
  Species: H. sapiens (human)
  Insert size (bp): 1215
  Mutation: mutK2-mutSP-mutK1
  GenBank ID: S67773.1
  Entrez Gene: KIT (a.k.a. C-Kit, CD117, MASTC, PBT, SCFR)
  Cloning method: Restriction Enzyme; 5′ cloning site BglII (unknown if destroyed); 3′ cloning site NheI (unknown if destroyed)
  Sequencing primers: 5′ unknown
Terms and licenses: Academic/Nonprofit Terms; Industry Terms: Not Available to Industry
How to cite: pC-KIT8 was a gift from Bjorn Hogberg (Addgene plasmid # 118990 ; http://n2t.net/addgene:118990 ; RRID:Addgene_118990)
