[The description below was written by a language model from this plasmid's Addgene catalogue record and pLannotate feature annotations shown in this document.]
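Description:
pC-KIT8 is a mammalian dual-luciferase reporter plasmid built on the Promega psiCHECK-2 backbone (recorded as "psiCHEK2"), in which a roughly 1.2 kb fragment of the human KIT (c-kit) proto-oncogene promoter was cloned between BglII and NheI sites. The annotated sequence of about 6.8 kb shows no named feature in the first ~1.27 kb, immediately upstream of the human codon-optimized Renilla luciferase (hRluc) coding sequence. This unannotated stretch matches the stated insert size, which suggests that the KIT promoter fragment sits there and drives hRluc, although the feature table does not label it. hRluc is followed by a synthetic polyadenylation signal.

A second, independent cassette has the HSV thymidine kinase promoter driving firefly luciferase (luc+), terminated by an SV40 poly(A) region. In this type of vector the constitutive firefly signal serves as an internal control, so Renilla activity can be normalised for transfection efficiency and cell number. The plasmid is propagated in E. coli through a high-copy ColE1/pUC-type origin and selected with ampicillin via the bla gene and its own promoter. No mammalian selection marker is annotated, which fits transient transfection use.

The insert carries the mutation set "mutK2-mutSP-mutK1". By those labels, three elements of the G-rich promoter region are altered together, although the record does not give the exact base changes. The stated purpose is mutational dissection of this G-rich region, and the associated study concerns three interacting G-quadruplex units in the KIT promoter. The construct most likely belongs to a series comparing wild-type and mutant promoter activity.
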