Features (pLannotate 1.2.2; 9 found; start..end, strand, type, name):
   1275..2210    +  CDS            hRluc: Renilla luciferase human codon-optimized
   2269..2317    +  polyA_signal   poly(A) signal: synthetic polyadenylation signal
   2326..3077    +  promoter       HSV TK promoter: herpes simplex virus thymidine kinase promoter
   3113..4765    +  CDS            luciferase: firefly luciferase; luc+; enhanced luc+ version of the luciferase gene AAS38485.1 42718124.0
   4809..4930    -  polyA_signal   SV40 poly(A) signal: SV40 polyadenylation signal
   4953..5021    -  CDS            large T antigen (fragment): large T antigen from SV40 (simian virus 40)
   5063..5167    +  promoter       AmpR promoter: bla
   5168..6028    +  CDS            AmpR: β-lactamase; bla; confers resistance to ampicillin, carbenicillin, and related antibiotics
   6199..6787    +  rep_origin     ori: high-copy-number ColE1/pMB1/pBR322/pUC origin of replication
>Addgene plasmid #118990 | pC-KIT8 | addgene full sequence | sequence record 229539 | Addgene NGS Result
CGGTTCCTGGCCTTTTGCTGGCCTTTTGCTCACATGGCTCGACAGATCTGAGGGATGTCTTATTAGTTTA
TCAGAATGCATAGGGAAAGCTCATCTTTCTTGGAGTAGGTCTTCCAATAAGTGTTCAAGCCCTGGGTCTT
CCCTCACTACAATAATAAACATACCTGCTCTACCCTCCTCACAAAGCTGTTATCGTGAGCATGAAAAGAC
GAGTCGCTGTGGGGAAGAACTATTAACCCCTATACAGATACTGTTGTTGCTTTCCGTTCAAGGATCCACC
ATGAGACTGTGGGTAAGGCACTTTCTGGGCAGTGAAATCGGGCTTAAGAGAATCATTGTACTTTTATTTT
GCTCCTGGGACCGGCAAGGGCAGTTAAGAGCCCTAGCCCTAAAACTGTCGTCTGTTACAGAGGCAGAGAA
ATCATTACTGGGGTTGGCAGCGTTGGGGGGAGGGGGGAAAACGTGTATGAAAACCTGGGCTCCCAGAGCA
AACTTCGCCACGCGCCCTCCATCGCCCCTGTCTCCACACAAGTCCCGGCAGGGGCTTCTTGGGCGGAGGC
CACGCCGACCAATAGGAACCCACTGTGTTCCTACAGGTTACGAAGCAGGTGGAGAAATTGAGCAGAAACA
ATTAGCGAAACCGGGCTCAGCCTTTACCGCGGTGCCAGGAGCTCCTAACAGGCCTGGAGGGGAATGTCGG
GGCTCAATTTCCTAACGCTCCCCTCCCCATCCCCATGCCACCTCCACGAGCAGCGGCGTCCAGCCTCCTC
CCGCCCGAACGTGCTCGAGGGGCGGGCAGTCGACCTTTATTGTCTGGGGAGCACCTGGCAGGTGGCGGGC
CCGTGCCCTAACGTGTGCGTGGTGCCCAGCTTCACAAAGCGAGCGGGCAGCACCTCCTTGGTCCGGGAAC
GCCTCAGCCTGGCCGTCCACATCCCAGGGGTGGAAAGGTGGAGAGAGAAAGGGGCTCCGGAGTCAAGAGC
GGGGAGAGAGGGCGCGCGCCCTCCTCCTCCCGGCGGGCACAGCCCCCCGGCATTAACACGTCGAAAGAGC
AGGGGCCAGACGCCGCCGGGAAGAAGCGAGACCCAAACAAACGCGAAAAAGAAAAGACGAGAAGAAACGT
GACCGACGCGCAGAAAGAGAACGCTAAGAGGAGGAACTGCTGCTCGCCGCTCGCGGCTCTGGGGGCTCGG
CTTTGCCGCGCTCGCTGCACTTGGGCGAGAGCTGGAACGTGGACCAGAGCTCGGATCCCATCGCAGCTAC
CGCGGCTAGCCACCATGGCTTCCAAGGTGTACGACCCCGAGCAACGCAAACGCATGATCACTGGGCCTCA
GTGGTGGGCTCGCTGCAAGCAAATGAACGTGCTGGACTCCTTCATCAACTACTATGATTCCGAGAAGCAC
GCCGAGAACGCCGTGATTTTTCTGCATGGTAACGCTGCCTCCAGCTACCTGTGGAGGCACGTCGTGCCTC
ACATCGAGCCCGTGGCTAGATGCATCATCCCTGATCTGATCGGAATGGGTAAGTCCGGCAAGAGCGGGAA
TGGCTCATATCGCCTCCTGGATCACTACAAGTACCTCACCGCTTGGTTCGAGCTGCTGAACCTTCCAAAG
AAAATCATCTTTGTGGGCCACGACTGGGGGGCTTGTCTGGCCTTTCACTACTCCTACGAGCACCAAGACA
AGATCAAGGCCATCGTCCATGCTGAGAGTGTCGTGGACGTGATCGAGTCCTGGGACGAGTGGCCTGACAT
CGAGGAGGATATCGCCCTGATCAAGAGCGAAGAGGGCGAGAAAATGGTGCTTGAGAATAACTTCTTCGTC
GAGACCATGCTCCCAAGCAAGATCATGCGGAAACTGGAGCCTGAGGAGTTCGCTGCCTACCTGGAGCCAT
TCAAGGAGAAGGGCGAGGTTAGACGGCCTACCCTCTCCTGGCCTCGCGAGATCCCTCTCGTTAAGGGAGG
CAAGCCCGACGTCGTCCAGATTGTCCGCAACTACAACGCCTACCTTCGGGCCAGCGACGATCTGCCTAAG
ATGTTCATCGAGTCCGACCCTGGGTTCTTTTCCAACGCTATTGTCGAGGGAGCTAAGAAGTTCCCTAACA
CCGAGTTCGTGAAGGTGAAGGGCCTCCACTTCAGCCAGGAGGACGCTCCAGATGAAATGGGTAAGTACAT
CAAGAGCTTCGTGGAGCGCGTGCTGAAGAACGAGCAGTAATTCTAGGCGATCGCTCGAGCCCGGGAATTC
GTTTAAACCTAGAGCGGCCGCTGGCCGCAATAAAATATCTTTATTTTCATTACATCTGTGTGTTGGTTTT
TTGTGTGAGGATCTAAATGAGTCTTCGGACCTCGCGGGGGCCGCTTAAGCGGTGGTTAGGGTTTGTCTGA
CGCGGGGGGAGGGGGAAGGAACGAAACACTCTCATTCGGAGGCGGCTCGGGGTTTGGTCTTGGTGGCCAC
GGGCACGCAGAAGAGCGCCGCGATCCTCTTAAGCACCCCCCCGCCCTCCGTGGAGGCGGGGGTTTGGTCG
GCGGGTGGTAACTGGCGGGCCGCTGACTCGGGCGGGTCGCGCGCCCCAGAGTGTGACCTTTTCGGTCTGC
TCGCAGACCCCCGGGCGGCGCCGCCGCGGCGGCGACGGGCTCGCTGGGTCCTAGGCTCCATGGGGACCGT
ATACGTGGACAGGCTCTGGAGCATCCGCACGACTGCGGTGATATTACCGGAGACCTTCTGCGGGACGAGC
CGGGTCACGCGGCTGACGCGGAGCGTCCGTTGGGCGACAAACACCAGGACGGGGCACAGGTACACTATCT
TGTCACCCGGAGGCGCGAGGGACTGCAGGAGCTTCAGGGAGTGGCGCAGCTGCTTCATCCCCGTGGCCCG
TTGCTCGCGTTTGCTGGCGGTGTCCCCGGAAGAAATATATTTGCATGTCTTTAGTTCTATGATGACACAA
ACCCCGCCCAGCGTCTTGTCATTGGCGAATTCGAACACGCAGATGCAGTCGGGGCGGCGCGGTCCCAGGT
CCACTTCGCATATTAAGGTGACGCGTGTGGCCTCGAACACCGAGCGACCCTGCAGCGACCCGCTTAAAAG
CTTGGCATTCCGGTACTGTTGGTAAAGCCACCATGGCCGATGCTAAGAACATTAAGAAGGGCCCTGCTCC
CTTCTACCCTCTGGAGGATGGCACCGCTGGCGAGCAGCTGCACAAGGCCATGAAGAGGTATGCCCTGGTG
CCTGGCACCATTGCCTTCACCGATGCCCACATTGAGGTGGACATCACCTATGCCGAGTACTTCGAGATGT
CTGTGCGCCTGGCCGAGGCCATGAAGAGGTACGGCCTGAACACCAACCACCGCATCGTGGTGTGCTCTGA
GAACTCTCTGCAGTTCTTCATGCCAGTGCTGGGCGCCCTGTTCATCGGAGTGGCCGTGGCCCCTGCTAAC
GACATTTACAACGAGCGCGAGCTGCTGAACAGCATGGGCATTTCTCAGCCTACCGTGGTGTTCGTGTCTA
AGAAGGGCCTGCAGAAGATCCTGAACGTGCAGAAGAAGCTGCCTATCATCCAGAAGATCATCATCATGGA
CTCTAAGACCGACTACCAGGGCTTCCAGAGCATGTACACATTCGTGACATCTCATCTGCCTCCTGGCTTC
AACGAGTACGACTTCGTGCCAGAGTCTTTCGACAGGGACAAAACCATTGCCCTGATCATGAACAGCTCTG
GGTCTACCGGCCTGCCTAAGGGCGTGGCCCTGCCTCATCGCACCGCCTGTGTGCGCTTCTCTCACGCCCG
CGACCCTATTTTCGGCAACCAGATCATCCCCGACACCGCTATTCTGAGCGTGGTGCCATTCCACCACGGC
TTCGGCATGTTCACCACCCTGGGCTACCTGATTTGCGGCTTTCGGGTGGTGCTGATGTACCGCTTCGAGG
AGGAGCTGTTCCTGCGCAGCCTGCAAGACTACAAAATTCAGTCTGCCCTGCTGGTGCCAACCCTGTTCAG
CTTCTTCGCTAAGAGCACCCTGATCGACAAGTACGACCTGTCTAACCTGCACGAGATTGCCTCTGGCGGC
GCCCCACTGTCTAAGGAGGTGGGCGAAGCCGTGGCCAAGCGCTTTCATCTGCCAGGCATCCGCCAGGGCT
ACGGCCTGACCGAGACAACCAGCGCCATTCTGATTACCCCAGAGGGCGACGACAAGCCTGGCGCCGTGGG
CAAGGTGGTGCCATTCTTCGAGGCCAAGGTGGTGGACCTGGACACCGGCAAGACCCTGGGAGTGAACCAG
CGCGGCGAGCTGTGTGTGCGCGGCCCTATGATTATGTCCGGCTACGTGAATAACCCTGAGGCCACAAACG
CCCTGATCGACAAGGACGGCTGGCTGCACTCTGGCGACATTGCCTACTGGGACGAGGACGAGCACTTCTT
CATCGTGGACCGCCTGAAGTCTCTGATCAAGTACAAGGGCTACCAGGTGGCCCCAGCCGAGCTGGAGTCT
ATCCTGCTGCAGCACCCTAACATTTTCGACGCCGGAGTGGCCGGCCTGCCCGACGACGATGCCGGCGAGC
TGCCTGCCGCCGTCGTCGTGCTGGAACACGGCAAGACCATGACCGAGAAGGAGATCGTGGACTATGTGGC
CAGCCAGGTGACAACCGCCAAGAAGCTGCGCGGCGGAGTGGTGTTCGTGGACGAGGTGCCCAAGGGCCTG
ACCGGCAAGCTGGACGCCCGCAAGATCCGCGAGATCCTGATCAAGGCTAAGAAAGGCGGCAAGATCGCCG
TGTAATAATTCTAGAGTCGGGGCGGCCGGCCGCTTCGAGCAGACATGATAAGATACATTGATGAGTTTGG
ACAAACCACAACTAGAATGCAGTGAAAAAAATGCTTTATTTGTGAAATTTGTGATGCTATTGCTTTATTT
GTAACCATTATAAGCTGCAATAAACAAGTTAACAACAACAATTGCATTCATTTTATGTTTCAGGTTCAGG
GGGAGGTGTGGGAGGTTTTTTAAAGCAAGTAAAACCTCTACAAATGTGGTAAAATCGATAAGGATCCAGG
TGGCACTTTTCGGGGAAATGTGCGCGGAACCCCTATTTGTTTATTTTTCTAAATACATTCAAATATGTAT
CCGCTCATGAGACAATAACCCTGATAAATGCTTCAATAATATTGAAAAAGGAAGAGTATGAGTATTCAAC
ATTTCCGTGTCGCCCTTATTCCCTTTTTTGCGGCATTTTGCCTTCCTGTTTTTGCTCACCCAGAAACGCT
GGTGAAAGTAAAAGATGCTGAAGATCAGTTGGGTGCACGAGTGGGTTACATCGAACTGGATCTCAACAGC
GGTAAGATCCTTGAGAGTTTTCGCCCCGAAGAACGTTTTCCAATGATGAGCACTTTTAAAGTTCTGCTAT
GTGGCGCGGTATTATCCCGTATTGACGCCGGGCAAGAGCAACTCGGTCGCCGCATACACTATTCTCAGAA
TGACTTGGTTGAGTACTCACCAGTCACAGAAAAGCATCTTACGGATGGCATGACAGTAAGAGAATTATGC
AGTGCTGCCATAACCATGAGTGATAACACTGCGGCCAACTTACTTCTGACAACGATCGGAGGACCGAAGG
AGCTAACCGCTTTTTTGCACAACATGGGGGATCATGTAACTCGCCTTGATCGTTGGGAACCGGAGCTGAA
TGAAGCCATACCAAACGACGAGCGTGACACCACGATGCCTGTAGCAATGGCAACAACGTTGCGCAAACTA
TTAACTGGCGAACTACTTACTCTAGCTTCCCGGCAACAATTAATAGACTGGATGGAGGCGGATAAAGTTG
CAGGACCACTTCTGCGCTCGGCCCTTCCGGCTGGCTGGTTTATTGCTGATAAATCTGGAGCCGGTGAGCG
TGGGTCTCGCGGTATCATTGCAGCACTGGGGCCAGATGGTAAGCCCTCCCGTATCGTAGTTATCTACACG
ACGGGGAGTCAGGCAACTATGGATGAACGAAATAGACAGATCGCTGAGATAGGTGCCTCACTGATTAAGC
ATTGGTAACTGTCAGACCAAGTTTACTCATATATACTTTAGATTGATTTAAAACTTCATTTTTAATTTAA
AAGGATCTAGGTGAAGATCCTTTTTGATAATCTCATGACCAAAATCCCTTAACGTGAGTTTTCGTTCCAC
TGAGCGTCAGACCCCGTAGAAAAGATCAAAGGATCTTCTTGAGATCCTTTTTTTCTGCGCGTAATCTGCT
GCTTGCAAACAAAAAAACCACCGCTACCAGCGGTGGTTTGTTTGCCGGATCAAGAGCTACCAACTCTTTT
TCCGAAGGTAACTGGCTTCAGCAGAGCGCAGATACCAAATACTGTTCTTCTAGTGTAGCCGTAGTTAGGC
CACCACTTCAAGAACTCTGTAGCACCGCCTACATACCTCGCTCTGCTAATCCTGTTACCAGTGGCTGCTG
CCAGTGGCGATAAGTCGTGTCTTACCGGGTTGGACTCAAGACGATAGTTACCGGATAAGGCGCAGCGGTC
GGGCTGAACGGGGGGTTCGTGCACACAGCCCAGCTTGGAGCGAACGACCTACACCGAACTGAGATACCTA
CAGCGTGAGCTATGAGAAAGCGCCACGCTTCCCGAAGGGAGAAAGGCGGACAGGTATCCGGTAAGCGGCA
GGGTCGGAACAGGAGAGCGCACGAGGGAGCTTCCAGGGGGAAACGCCTGGTATCTTTATAGTCCTGTCGG
GTTTCGCCACCTCTGACTTGAGCGTCGATTTTTGTGATGCTCGTCAGGGGGGCGGAGCCTATGGAAAAAC
GCCAGCAACGCGGCCTTTTTA
