>Addgene plasmid #118990 | pC-KIT8 | depositor partial sequence | sequence record 224963 | c-kit promoter insert
GAGGGATGTCTTATTAGTTTATCAGAATGCATAGGGAAAGCTCATCTTTCTTGGAGTAGGTCTTCCAATA
AGTGTTCAAGCCCTGGGTCTTCCCTCACTACAATAATAAACATACCTGCTCTACCCTCCTCACAAAGCTG
TTATCGTGAGCATGAAAAGACGAGTCGCTGTGGGGAAGAACTATTAACCCCTATACAGATACTGTTGTTG
CTTTCCGTTCAAGGATCCACCATGAGACTGTGGGTAAGGCACTTTCTGGGCAGTGAAATCGGGCTTAAGA
GAATCATTGTACTTTTATTTTGCTCCTGGGACCGGCAAGGGCAGTTAAGAGCCCTAGCCCTAAAACTGTC
GTCTGTTACAGAGGCAGAGAAATCATTACTGGGGTTGGCAGCGTTGGGGGGAGGGGGGAAAACGTGTATG
AAAACCTGGGCTCCCAGAGCAAACTTCGCCACGCGCCCTCCATCGCCCCTGTCTCCACACAAGTCCCGGC
AGGGGCTTCTTGGGCGGAGGCCACGCCGACCAATAGGAACCCACTGTGTTCCTACAGGTTACGAAGCAGG
TGGAGAAATTGAGCAGAAACAATTAGCGAAACCGGGCTCAGCCTTTACCGCGGTGCCAGGAGCTCCTAAC
AGGCCTGGAGGGGAATGTCGGGGCTCAATTTCCTAACGCTCCCCTCCCCATCCCCATGCCACCTCCACGA
GCAGCGGCGTCCAGCCTCCTCCCGCCCGAACGTGCTCGAGGGGCGGGCAGTCGACCTTTATTGTCTGGGG
AGCACCTGGCAGGTGGCGGGCCCGTGCCCTAACGTGTGCGTGGTGCCCAGCTTCACAAAGCGAGCGGGCA
GCACCTCCTTGGTCCGGGAACGCCTCAGCCTGGCCGTCCACATCCCAGGGGTGGAAAGGTGGAGAGAGAA
AGGGGCTCCGGAGTCAAGAGCGGGGAGAGAGGGCGCGCGCCCTCCTCCTCCCGGCGGGCACAGCCCCCCG
GCATTAACACGTCGAAAGAGCAGGGGCCAGACGCCGCCGGGAAGAAGCGAGACCCAAACAAACGCGAAAA
AGAAAAGACGAGAAGAAACGTGACCGACGCGCAGAAAGAGAACGCTAAGAGGAGGAACTGCTGCTCGCCG
CTCGCGGCTCTGGGGGCTCGGCTTTGCCGCGCTCGCTGCACTTGGGCGAGAGCTGGAACGTGGACCAGAG
CTCGGATCCCATCGCAGCTACCGCG
